Addgene plasmid #206109: cacna2d1 R241A D491A HA pcDNA3
Purpose: expression of rat alpha2delta-1 calcium channel auxillary subunit with a single HA tag inserted after aa549 and with R421A and D491A mutations that both disrupt Gabapentin binding
Depositing lab: Annette Dolphin. Depositing organization: University College London.
Backbone
  Vector backbone: pcDNA3
  Backbone manufacturer: Invitrogen Life Technologies
  Backbone size w/o insert (bp): 5446
  Vector type: Mammalian Expression
Growth in bacteria
  Bacterial resistance: Ampicillin, 100 μg/mL
  Growth temperature: 37°C
  Growth strain: DH5alpha
  Copy number: High Copy
Gene/Insert
  Gene/Insert name: cacna2d1 (alt name: alpha2delta-1)
  Species: R. norvegicus (rat)
  Mutation: R241A D491A
  Entrez Gene: Cacna2d1 (a.k.a. CCHLA2, Cacna2, DHSCCA)
  Promoter: CMV
  Cloning method: Restriction Enzyme; 5′ cloning site unknown (unknown if destroyed)
  Sequencing primers: 5′ CTGGCTAACTAGAGAACC; 3′ GCATTTAGGTGACACTATAG
Resource information
  A portion of this plasmid was derived from a plasmid made by: Kevin Campbell
Terms and licenses: Academic/Nonprofit Terms; Industry Terms: Not Available to Industry
How to cite: cacna2d1 R241A D491A HA pcDNA3 was a gift from Annette Dolphin (Addgene plasmid # 206109 ; http://n2t.net/addgene:206109 ; RRID:Addgene_206109)
