[The description below was written by a language model from this plasmid's Addgene catalogue record and pLannotate feature annotations shown in this document.]
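Description:
cacna2d1 R241A D491A HA pcDNA3 is a mammalian expression plasmid built on the pcDNA3 backbone that carries the rat Cacna2d1 cDNA, encoding the alpha2delta-1 auxiliary subunit of voltage-gated calcium channels. The sequenced plasmid is about 9.1 kb. It is maintained in E. coli at high copy through a ColE1/pUC-type origin with ampicillin selection (AmpR under its own bla promoter), and it also carries an f1 origin. For selection in mammalian cells, an SV40 early promoter drives the neomycin/kanamycin phosphotransferase gene, followed by an SV40 polyadenylation signal. Small annotated fragments (ble, lacI, lac promoter/operator, bom, a short HIV-1 LTR match) appear to be backbone remnants rather than functional elements.

The alpha2delta-1 open reading frame of roughly 3.3 kb sits downstream of the human CMV immediate-early enhancer and promoter and is terminated by the bovine growth hormone polyadenylation signal. Flanking T7 and SP6 promoters allow in vitro transcription or serve as sequencing primer sites. According to the record, a single HA epitope tag is inserted internally after residue 549, allowing antibody detection of the expressed protein; it is not separately annotated in the feature table. The coding sequence also carries two alanine substitutions described as each disrupting gabapentin binding. The plasmid name and mutation field give these as R241A and D491A, whereas the purpose statement writes R421A, an inconsistency that the record does not resolve.

The construct suits heterologous expression of a gabapentin-insensitive, epitope-tagged alpha2delta-1 in cultured mammalian cells, for example as a comparison with the wild-type subunit in studies of drug action.
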