Features (pLannotate 1.2.2; 21 found; start..end, strand, type, name):
    343..1134    +  CDS            neo: KKA2_KLEPN - Also known as kan, nptII. Experimental evidence at protein level: Swiss-Prot protein existence level 1. Resistance to kanamycin, neomycin, paromomycin, ribostamycin, butirosin and gentamicin B. From Klebsiella pneumoniae.
   1158..1316    +  CDS            ble (fragment): BLE_KLEPN - Experimental evidence at protein level: Swiss-Prot protein existence level 1. Binding protein with a strong affinity to the bleomycin family of antibiotics. Binds to CL990; an antimitotic-antibiotic compound. From Klebsiella pneumoniae.
   1311..1432    +  polyA_signal   SV40 poly(A) signal: SV40 polyadenylation signal
   1505..1521    -  protein_bind   lac operator: The lac repressor binds to the lac operator to inhibit transcription in E. coli. This inhibition can be relieved by adding lactose or isopropyl-β-D-thiogalactopyranoside (IPTG). lac repressor encoded by lacI
   1529..1559    -  promoter       lac promoter: promoter for the E. coli lac operon
   1574..1595    -  protein_bind   CAP binding site: CAP binding activates transcription in the presence of cAMP. E. coli catabolite activator protein
   1608..1700    -  CDS            lacI (fragment): lac repressor; lacI; The lac repressor binds to the lac operator to inhibit transcription in E. coli. This inhibition can be relieved by adding lactose or isopropyl-β-D-thiogalactopyranoside (IPTG).
   1883..2471    -  rep_origin     ori: high-copy-number ColE1/pMB1/pBR322/pUC origin of replication
   2642..3502    -  CDS            AmpR: β-lactamase; bla; confers resistance to ampicillin, carbenicillin, and related antibiotics
   3503..3607    -  promoter       AmpR promoter: bla
   3666..3718    -  misc_feature   bom (fragment): basis of mobility region from pBR322
   3873..4252    +  enhancer       CMV enhancer: human cytomegalovirus immediate early enhancer
   4253..4456    +  promoter       CMV promoter: human cytomegalovirus (CMV) immediate early promoter
   4452..4485    +  LTR            5' LTR (truncated) (fragment): truncated 5' long terminal repeat (LTR) from HIV-1
   4501..4519    +  promoter       T7 promoter: promoter for bacteriophage T7 RNA polymerase
   4596..7895    +  CDS            Cacna2d1: CA2D1_RAT - Also known as Cacnl2a, Cchl2a. Experimental evidence at protein level: Swiss-Prot protein existence level 1. The alpha-2/delta subunit of voltage-dependent calcium channels regulates calcium current density and activation/inactivation kinetics of the calcium channel. Plays an important role in excitation- contraction coupling (By similarity). From Rattus norvegicus (Rat).
   8320..8338    -  promoter       SP6 promoter: promoter for bacteriophage SP6 RNA polymerase
   8364..8588    +  polyA_signal   bGH poly(A) signal: bovine growth hormone polyadenylation signal
   8592..8613    +  promoter       SV40 promoter (fragment): SV40 enhancer and early promoter
   8634..9062    +  rep_origin     f1 ori (sequence partly withheld): f1 bacteriophage origin of replication; arrow indicates direction of (+) strand synthesis
   9076..276     +  promoter       SV40 promoter (across the origin): SV40 enhancer and early promoter
>Addgene plasmid #206109 | cacna2d1 R241A D491A HA pcDNA3 | addgene full sequence | sequence record 415382 | Addgene NGS Result
CAAAGCATGCATCTCAATTAGTCAGCAACCAGGTGTGGAAAGTCCCCAGGCTCCCCAGCAGGCAGAAGTA
TGCAAAGCATGCATCTCAATTAGTCAGCAACCATAGTCCCGCCCCTAACTCCGCCCATCCCGCCCCTAAC
TCCGCCCAGTTCCGCCCATTCTCCGCCCCATGGCTGACTAATTTTTTTTATTTATGCAGAGGCCGAGGCC
GCCTCTGCCTCTGAGCTATTCCAGAAGTAGTGAGGAGGCTTTTTTGGAGGCCTAGGCTTTTGCAAAAAGC
TCCCGGGAGCTTGTATATCCATTTTCGGATCTGATCAAGAGACAGGATGAGGATCGTTTCGCATGATTGA
ACAAGATGGATTGCACGCAGGTTCTCCGGCCGCTTGGGTGGAGAGGCTATTCGGCTATGACTGGGCACAA
CAGACAATCGGCTGCTCTGATGCCGCCGTGTTCCGGCTGTCAGCGCAGGGGCGCCCGGTTCTTTTTGTCA
AGACCGACCTGTCCGGTGCCCTGAATGAACTGCAGGACGAGGCAGCGCGGCTATCGTGGCTGGCCACGAC
GGGCGTTCCTTGCGCAGCTGTGCTCGACGTTGTCACTGAAGCGGGAAGGGACTGGCTGCTATTGGGCGAA
GTGCCGGGGCAGGATCTCCTGTCATCTCACCTTGCTCCTGCCGAGAAAGTATCCATCATGGCTGATGCAA
TGCGGCGGCTGCATACGCTTGATCCGGCTACCTGCCCATTCGACCACCAAGCGAAACATCGCATCGAGCG
AGCACGTACTCGGATGGAAGCCGGTCTTGTCGATCAGGATGATCTGGACGAAGAGCATCAGGGGCTCGCG
CCAGCCGAACTGTTCGCCAGGCTCAAGGCGCGCATGCCCGACGGCGAGGATCTCGTCGTGACCCATGGCG
ATGCCTGCTTGCCGAATATCATGGTGGAAAATGGCCGCTTTTCTGGATTCATCGACTGTGGCCGGCTGGG
TGTGGCGGACCGCTATCAGGACATAGCGTTGGCTACCCGTGATATTGCTGAAGAGCTTGGCGGCGAATGG
GCTGACCGCTTCCTCGTGCTTTACGGTATCGCCGCTCCCGATTCGCAGCGCATCGCCTTCTATCGCCTTC
TTGACGAGTTCTTCTGAGCGGGACTCTGGGGTTCGAAATGACCGACCAAGCGACGCCCAACCTGCCATCA
CGAGATTTCGATTCCACCGCCGCCTTCTATGAAAGGTTGGGCTTCGGAATCGTTTTCCGGGACGCCGGCT
GGATGATCCTCCAGCGCGGGGATCTCATGCTGGAGTTCTTCGCCCACCCCAACTTGTTTATTGCAGCTTA
TAATGGTTACAAATAAAGCAATAGCATCACAAATTTCACAAATAAAGCATTTTTTTCACTGCATTCTAGT
TGTGGTTTGTCCAAACTCATCAATGTATCTTATCATGTCTGTATACCGTCGACCTCTAGCTAGAGCTTGG
CGTAATCATGGTCATAGCTGTTTCCTGTGTGAAATTGTTATCCGCTCACAATTCCACACAACATACGAGC
CGGAAGCATAAAGTGTAAAGCCTGGGGTGCCTAATGAGTGAGCTAACTCACATTAATTGCGTTGCGCTCA
CTGCCCGCTTTCCAGTCGGGAAACCTGTCGTGCCAGCTGCATTAATGAATCGGCCAACGCGCGGGGAGAG
GCGGTTTGCGTATTGGGCGCTCTTCCGCTTCCTCGCTCACTGACTCGCTGCGCTCGGTCGTTCGGCTGCG
GCGAGCGGTATCAGCTCACTCAAAGGCGGTAATACGGTTATCCACAGAATCAGGGGATAACGCAGGAAAG
AACATGTGAGCAAAAGGCCAGCAAAAGGCCAGGAACCGTAAAAAGGCCGCGTTGCTGGCGTTTTTCCATA
GGCTCCGCCCCCCTGACGAGCATCACAAAAATCGACGCTCAAGTCAGAGGTGGCGAAACCCGACAGGACT
ATAAAGATACCAGGCGTTTCCCCCTGGAAGCTCCCTCGTGCGCTCTCCTGTTCCGACCCTGCCGCTTACC
GGATACCTGTCCGCCTTTCTCCCTTCGGGAAGCGTGGCGCTTTCTCATAGCTCACGCTGTAGGTATCTCA
GTTCGGTGTAGGTCGTTCGCTCCAAGCTGGGCTGTGTGCACGAACCCCCCGTTCAGCCCGACCGCTGCGC
CTTATCCGGTAACTATCGTCTTGAGTCCAACCCGGTAAGACACGACTTATCGCCACTGGCAGCAGCCACT
GGTAACAGGATTAGCAGAGCGAGGTATGTAGGCGGTGCTACAGAGTTCTTGAAGTGGTGGCCTAACTACG
GCTACACTAGAAGAACAGTATTTGGTATCTGCGCTCTGCTGAAGCCAGTTACCTTCGGAAAAAGAGTTGG
TAGCTCTTGATCCGGCAAACAAACCACCGCTGGTAGCGGTGGTTTTTTTGTTTGCAAGCAGCAGATTACG
CGCAGAAAAAAAGGATCTCAAGAAGATCCTTTGATCTTTTCTACGGGGTCTGACGCTCAGTGGAACGAAA
ACTCACGTTAAGGGATTTTGGTCATGAGATTATCAAAAAGGATCTTCACCTAGATCCTTTTAAATTAAAA
ATGAAGTTTTAAATCAATCTAAAGTATATATGAGTAAACTTGGTCTGACAGTTACCAATGCTTAATCAGT
GAGGCACCTATCTCAGCGATCTGTCTATTTCGTTCATCCATAGTTGCCTGACTCCCCGTCGTGTAGATAA
CTACGATACGGGAGGGCTTACCATCTGGCCCCAGTGCTGCAATGATACCGCGAGACCCACGCTCACCGGC
TCCAGATTTATCAGCAATAAACCAGCCAGCCGGAAGGGCCGAGCGCAGAAGTGGTCCTGCAACTTTATCC
GCCTCCATCCAGTCTATTAATTGTTGCCGGGAAGCTAGAGTAAGTAGTTCGCCAGTTAATAGTTTGCGCA
ACGTTGTTGCCATTGCTACAGGCATCGTGGTGTCACGCTCGTCGTTTGGTATGGCTTCATTCAGCTCCGG
TTCCCAACGATCAAGGCGAGTTACATGATCCCCCATGTTGTGCAAAAAAGCGGTTAGCTCCTTCGGTCCT
CCGATCGTTGTCAGAAGTAAGTTGGCCGCAGTGTTATCACTCATGGTTATGGCAGCACTGCATAATTCTC
TTACTGTCATGCCATCCGTAAGATGCTTTTCTGTGACTGGTGAGTACTCAACCAAGTCATTCTGAGAATA
GTGTATGCGGCGACCGAGTTGCTCTTGCCCGGCGTCAATACGGGATAATACCGCGCCACATAGCAGAACT
TTAAAAGTGCTCATCATTGGAAAACGTTCTTCGGGGCGAAAACTCTCAAGGATCTTACCGCTGTTGAGAT
CCAGTTCGATGTAACCCACTCGTGCACCCAACTGATCTTCAGCATCTTTTACTTTCACCAGCGTTTCTGG
GTGAGCAAAAACAGGAAGGCAAAATGCCGCAAAAAAGGGAATAAGGGCGACACGGAAATGTTGAATACTC
ATACTCTTCCTTTTTCAATATTATTGAAGCATTTATCAGGGTTATTGTCTCATGAGCGGATACATATTTG
AATGTATTTAGAAAAATAAACAAATAGGGGTTCCGCGCACATTTCCCCGAAAAGTGCCACCTGACGTCGA
CGGATCGGGAGATCTCCCGATCCCCTATGGTGCACTCTCAGTACAATCTGCTCTGATGCCGCATAGTTAA
GCCAGTATCTGCTCCCTGCTTGTGTGTTGGAGGTCGCTGAGTAGTGCGCGAGCAAAATTTAAGCTACAAC
AAGGCAAGGCTTGACCGACAATTGCATGAAGAATCTGCTTAGGGTTAGGCGTTTTGCGCTGCTTCGCGAT
GTACGGGCCAGATATACGCGTTGACATTGATTATTGACTAGTTATTAATAGTAATCAATTACGGGGTCAT
TAGTTCATAGCCCATATATGGAGTTCCGCGTTACATAACTTACGGTAAATGGCCCGCCTGGCTGACCGCC
CAACGACCCCCGCCCATTGACGTCAATAATGACGTATGTTCCCATAGTAACGCCAATAGGGACTTTCCAT
TGACGTCAATGGGTGGAGTATTTACGGTAAACTGCCCACTTGGCAGTACATCAAGTGTATCATATGCCAA
GTACGCCCCCTATTGACGTCAATGACGGTAAATGGCCCGCCTGGCATTATGCCCAGTACATGACCTTATG
GGACTTTCCTACTTGGCAGTACATCTACGTATTAGTCATCGCTATTACCATGGTGATGCGGTTTTGGCAG
TACATCAATGGGCGTGGATAGCGGTTTGACTCACGGGGATTTCCAAGTCTCCACCCCATTGACGTCAATG
GGAGTTTGTTTTGGCACCAAAATCAACGGGACTTTCCAAAATGTCGTAACAACTCCGCCCCATTGACGCA
AATGGGCGGTAGGCGTGTACGGTGGGAGGTCTATATAAGCAGAGCTCTCTGGCTAACTAGAGAACCCACT
GCTTACTGGCTTATCGAAATTAATACGACTCACTATAGGGAGACCCAAGCTTGGTACCGAGCTCGGATCC
ACTAGTAACGGCCGCCAGTGTGCTGGAATTCTGCAGATCGCGAAGATGGCTGCTGGCTGCCTGCTGGCCT
TGACTCTGACACTTTTCCAATCTTGGCTGATCGGCCCCTCGAGCGAGGAGCCCTTCCCTTCGCCCGTCAC
TATCAAGTCATGGGTGGATAAAATGCAGGAAGACCTTGTCACACTGGCAAAGACAGCAAGTGGAGTGACT
CAGCTTGCTGACATTTATGAAAAATACCAAGATTTGTATACTGTGGAGCCAAATAATGCACGCCAACTGG
TTGAAATTGCAGCTAGAGACATTGAGAAACTTCTGAGCAACAGATCTAAAGCCCTGGTGCGCCTGGCTAT
GGAAGCAGAGAAAGTCCAAGCCGCCCACCAATGGAGGGAAGATTTTGCAAGCAACGAAGTTGTCTACTAC
AACGCTAAAGACGATCTTGATCCTGAAAGAAATGAGAGTGAGTCAGGCAGCCAACGGATTAAACCTGTTT
TCATCGAAGACGCTAATTTTGGACGCCAGATATCCTATCAACATGCAGCGGTCCATATTCCCACGGACAT
CTATGAGGGCTCAACCATAGTGTTAAACGAACTCAACTGGACAAGTGCCTTAGATGAAGTTTTCAAAAGA
AATCGAGATGAAGACCCTACATTGCTGTGGCAAGTGTTTGGCAGCGCCACCGGCCTGGCCCGATATTATC
CAGCTTCTCCGTGGGTGGATAACAGCAGAACTCCAAACAAGATCGATCTCTACGATGTACGCAGAGCACC
ATGGTACATCCAGGGAGCTGCATCCCCCAAAGACATGCTCATTCTGGTGGACGTGAGTGGAAGTGTGAGC
GGATTGACTCTGAAACTCATCCGGACATCTGTCTCTGAGATGTTAGAAACCCTTTCCGATGATGATTTCG
TGAATGTAGCTTCATTTAACAGCAATGCTCAGGATGTGAGTTGTTTCCAGCACCTGGTTCAAGCGAATGT
AAGGAACAAGAAGGTGCTGAAGGATGCGGTGAATAACATCACAGCAAAGGGGATAACAGATTACAAGAAA
GGCTTTAGCTTCGCGTTTGAACAGCTACTTAATTATAATGTTTCCAGAGCCAATTGTAATAAGATCATCA
TGTTATTCACGGATGGAGGAGAAGAGAGAGCCCAGGAGATATTTGCCAAGTACAATAAAGACAAAAAAGT
CCGCGTGTTTACATTTTCTGTTGGTCAACATAATTATGACAGAGGACCTATTCAGTGGATGGCTTGTGAA
AACAAAGGTTATTATTATGAGATTCCCTCTATTGGTGCAATAAGAATCAATACTCAGGAATATCTAGATG
TTCTGGGAAGACCAATGGTTTTAGCCGGGGACAAAGCAAAGCAAGTCCAGTGGACAAATGTGTATTTGGA
TGCTCTGGAGCTGGGACTTGTCATTACTGGAACTCTACCGGTCTTCAACGTCACTGGCCAGTCTGAAAAT
AAGACTAACTTGAAGAACCAGTTGATTCTTGGTGTGATGGGCGTTGCTGTGTCTCTGGAAGATATTAAGA
GATTGACACCACGTTTTACACTGTGCCCCAACGGTTACTATTTTGCAATCGATCCTAATGGTTATGTCTT
ACTGCATCCAAATCTTCAGCCAAAGAACCCCAAATCTCAGGAGCCGGTCACACTGGATTTTCTCGATGCT
GAGTTAGAGAATTACCCTTACGACGTCCCTGACTACGCCGATATTAAAGTGGAGATTCGAAATAAAATGA
TAGACGGAGAAAGTGGAGAAAAAACATTCAGAACTCTGGTCAAATCTCAAGATGAGAGATATATTGACAA
AGGAAATCGAACATACACATGGACACCTGTCAATGGCACAGATTACAGTTTGGCCTTGGTATTGCCAACC
TACAGTTTTTACTATATAAAAGCCAAAATAGAAGAGACAATAACTCAGGCCAGATCAAAAAAGGGGAAAA
TGAAGGATTCAGAAACCCTGAAGCCAGACAATTTTGAAGAATCTGGCTACACTTTCATAGCACCAAGGGA
ATACTGCAATGACCTGAAACCTTCAGATAATAACACTGAATTTCTTTTAAATTTCAATGAATTTATTGAT
AGGAAAACTCCAAACAACCCTTCCTGTAATACAGATTTGATTAATAGAATCTTGCTGGATGCGGGTTTTA
CAAATGAACTTGTCCAAAATTATTGGAGTAAACAGAAAAATATCAAAGGAGTGAAGGCACGCTTTGTGGT
GACTGATGGCGGAATTACAAGAGTTTACCCCAAAGAGGCTGGAGAAAACTGGCAAGAGAACCCAGAGACG
TATGAGGACAGCTTCTACAAACGGAGCCTAGATAACGATAACTACGTTTTCACTGCGCCCTACTTCAACA
AAAGTGGACCTGGTGCCTATGAATCTGGAATTATGGTAAGCAAAGCTGTAGAACTGTACATCCAAGGAAA
ACTTCTTAAGCCTGCAGTTGTGGGAATTAAAATTGACGTAAACTCCTGGATAGAAAATTTTACCAAAACT
TCAATCAGGGATCCGTGTGCTGGTCCAGTTTGTGACTGCAAAAGAAACAGTGATGTAATGGACTGTGTCA
TTCTAGATGATGGTGGATTTCTTCTGATGGCCAATCATGATGATTACACTAATCAGATTGGACGTTTTTT
TGGAGAGATTGACCCGAGCATGATGAGACACCTGGTTAATATATCACTTTATGCATTCAATAAATCATAT
GACTATCAGTCTGTGTGTGATCCAGGGGCAGCACCAAAGCAAGGAGCAGGACATCGCTCAGCCTATGTGC
CATCAATTACAGACATACTCCAGATTGGCTGGTGGGCCACTGCTGCCGCCTGGTCTATTCTCCAGCAGCT
ACTCTTGAGTTTGACATTTCCACGGCTCCTTGAGGCAGTTGAAATGGAAGAGGATGACTTCACAGCTTCC
CTGTCTAAGCAGAGCTGCATCACAGAACAAACTCAGTACTTCTTCAAGAACGATACTAAATCATTCAGTG
GTTTACTGGACTGTGGAAACTGTTCCAGGATCTTTCATGTTGAGAAGCTTATGAACACCAACCTAGTGTT
CATAATGGTGGAGAGCAAGGGAACATGTCCGTGTGACACGCGGCTGCTCATGCAAGCAGAACAGACTTCT
GATGGTCCAGATCCTTGCGACATGGTTAAGCAGCCCAGATACCGAAAAGGACCTGATGTCTGCTTTGATA
ACAATGTGCTGGAGGATTATACCGACTGTGGTGGTGTTTCTGGATTAAACCCTTCCTTATGGTCTATCTT
TGGACTCCAATTTATACTCCTTTGGCTGGTATCTGGCAGCAGACACTATCTATGGTGACCCTCTAAACCC
ATGATCTGCAACTTAATTCCATGCCCTGCCAAAACATGAGCCCTCAGTTACATTAAAATAGAGCCCGTTG
AAGAAGCTCCACAGAACCTTAGCTGGGCCTCTACCCTGATGTAACTGTGAGGCTTAGATTCCTGACCATC
GCTGGCTGCATGTCAGGGTGTTGGAAACTGAAACTCGTGTGAACATGCTGCATCATCTGTGTCCAACATC
AAAGCAAAGCTCTACTCATTCTCTGTGGGAGGTTTGGGAGTTCGCTGTTGCACTGTTGGAGATTACGTGG
AAAAGGCTCCCCCACGCAGGCCTTATGAAAAGAAGCAGTCTTGACTTTGACCTAGCATTTCAACCTGCTG
CAGTTTTACCAAGCCGAATTCGCATGCGGCCGCTCGAGCATGCATCTAGAGGGCCCTATTCTATAGTGTC
ACCTAAATGCTAGAGCTCGCTGATCAGCCTCGACTGTGCCTTCTAGTTGCCAGCCATCTGTTGTTTGCCC
CTCCCCCGTGCCTTCCTTGACCCTGGAAGGTGCCACTCCCACTGTCCTTTCCTAATAAAATGAGGAAATT
GCATCGCATTGTCTGAGTAGGTGTCATTCTATTCTGGGGGGTGGGGTGGGGCAGGACAGCAAGGGGGAGG
ATTGGGAAGACAATAGCAGGCATGCTGGGGATGCGGTGGGCTCTATGGCTTCTGAGGCGGAAAGAACCAG
CTGGGGCTCTAGGGGGTATCCCC
[124 nt withheld, positions 8634-8757]
C
[91 nt withheld, positions 8759-8849]
A
[49 nt withheld, positions 8851-8899]
CCTTTGACGTTGGAGTCCACGTTCTTT
[37 nt withheld, positions 8927-8963]
ACCCTATCTCGGTCTATTCTTTTGATTTATAAGGGATTTTGCCGATTTCGGCCTATTGGTTAAAAAATGA
GCTGATTTAACAAAAATTTAACGCGAATTAATTCTGTGGAATGTGTGTCAGTTAGGGTGTGGAAAGTCCC
CAGGCTCCCCAGCAGGCAGAAGTATG
